Addgene plasmid #236696: pAAVLINK-EF1alpha-5' YTHDC2
Purpose: 5' AAVLINK plasmid for YTHDC2 expression
Depositing lab: Zhonghua Lu. Depositing organization: Shenzhen Institute of Advanced Technology (SIAT), Chinese Academy of Sciences. Publication: AAVLINK: A potent DNA-recombination method for large cargo delivery in gene therapy. Lin J, Lin Y, Liu N, Cao W, Zhang J, Wen S, Zhang Y, Liao W, Hong Z, Lin Y, Liu Q, Liu H, Li Q, Chen B, Li M, Luo Z, Yang L, Yang Y, Zheng SH, Wang Y, Chu H, Hu Y, Qin Y, Luo BX, Tian S, Chen Y, Yan T, Yang L, Wang H, Liu T, Jiang Y, Lu Z. Cell. 2026 Feb 5;189(3):969-986.e17. doi: 10.1016/j.cell.2025.12.039. Epub 2026 Jan 27. PubMed 41605211.
Backbone
  Vector backbone: pAAV-hSyn-EGFP
  Backbone manufacturer: Addgene
  Vector type: AAV
Growth in bacteria
  Bacterial resistance: Ampicillin, 100 μg/mL
  Growth temperature: 37°C
  Growth strain: NEB Stable
  Copy number: High Copy
Gene/Insert
  Gene/Insert name: YTHDC2
  Species: H. sapiens (human)
  Entrez Gene: YTHDC2 (a.k.a. CAHL, hYTHDC2)
  Promoter: EF1alpha
  Tag / fusion protein: HA (N terminal on insert)
  Cloning method: Restriction Enzyme; 5′ cloning site unknown (unknown if destroyed)
Terms and licenses: Academic/Nonprofit Terms; Industry Terms: Not Available to Industry
Depositor comments: See publication for corresponding AAV Link vectors.
How to cite: pAAVLINK-EF1alpha-5' YTHDC2 was a gift from Zhonghua Lu (Addgene plasmid # 236696 ; http://n2t.net/addgene:236696 ; RRID:Addgene_236696)
