[The description below was written by a language model from this plasmid's Addgene catalogue record and pLannotate feature annotations shown in this document.]
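Description:
pAAVLINK-EF1alpha-5' YTHDC2 is an AAV transfer plasmid built on the pAAV-hSyn-EGFP backbone and serves as the 5' half of a two-vector AAVLINK pair for delivering human YTHDC2, an m6A-binding 3'-5' RNA helicase whose coding sequence is too large for comfortable packaging in a single AAV genome. It is propagated in E. coli as a high-copy plasmid through a ColE1/pUC-type origin with ampicillin selection (AmpR under its bla promoter). An f1 origin and short remnants of pBR322 rop and bom sequences are also present in the backbone. The recorded growth strain is a recombination-deficient one, consistent with the presence of repeat-rich AAV2 inverted terminal repeats. One ITR is annotated in full and the other only as two short fragments, which may simply reflect the difficulty of sequencing and annotating these hairpin regions.

Between the ITRs, all on one strand, an EF-1α core promoter followed by a truncated HTLV-1 5' LTR segment (a common composite enhancer/leader arrangement) drives an N-terminal portion of the YTHDC2 coding sequence. The catalogue lists an N-terminal HA tag, although it is not separately annotated in the feature table. The coding fragment is followed by a fragment of a chimeric β-globin/immunoglobulin intron and then a lox2272 site lying just inside the ITR. No polyadenylation signal is annotated. This layout suggests that Cre-mediated recombination at lox2272 joins this genome to a matching 3' vector, with the lox scar placed within intronic sequence so that splicing removes it and restores a continuous reading frame. The record does not spell out this mechanism and refers to the publication for the companion vectors. The stated use is as the 5' AAVLINK component for YTHDC2 expression, within a DNA-recombination approach to large-cargo gene delivery.
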