Features (pLannotate 1.2.2; 15 found; start..end, strand, type, name):
    232..500     -  LTR            5' LTR (truncated): truncated 5' long terminal repeat (LTR) from human T-cell leukemia virus (HTLV) type 1
    513..724     -  promoter       EF-1α core promoter: core promoter for human elongation factor EF-1α
    804..831     -  repeat_region  AAV2 ITR (fragment): inverted terminal repeat of adeno-associated virus serotype 2 inverted
    860..887     -  repeat_region  AAV2 ITR (fragment): inverted terminal repeat of adeno-associated virus serotype 2 inverted
    960..1548    -  rep_origin     ori: high-copy-number ColE1/pMB1/pBR322/pUC origin of replication
   1719..2579    -  CDS            AmpR: β-lactamase; bla; confers resistance to ampicillin, carbenicillin, and related antibiotics
   2580..2684    -  promoter       AmpR promoter: bla
   2779..2814    +  CDS            rop (fragment): Rop protein, which maintains plasmids at low copy number; rop
   2916..2965    +  misc_feature   bom (fragment): basis of mobility region from pBR322
   2966..3421    -  rep_origin     f1 ori (sequence partly withheld): f1 bacteriophage origin of replication; arrow indicates direction of (+) strand synthesis
   3440..3491    +  misc_feature   bom (fragment): basis of mobility region from pBR322
   3496..3636    -  repeat_region  AAV2 ITR: inverted terminal repeat of adeno-associated virus serotype 2 inverted
   3681..3709    -  protein_bind   lox2272 (fragment): Cre-mediated recombination occurs in the 8-bp core sequence (GGATACTT). lox2272 sites are compatible with each other, but incompatible with loxP or loxN sites (Lee and Saito, 1988). Cre recombinase
   3718..3758    -  intron         chimeric intron (fragment): chimera between introns from human β-globin and immunoglobulin heavy chain genes
   3754..162     -  CDS            YTHDC2 (fragment) (across the origin): YTDC2_HUMAN - Experimental evidence at protein level: Swiss-Prot protein existence level 1. 3'-5' RNA helicase that plays a key role in the male and female germline by promoting transition from mitotic to meiotic divisions in stem cells (PubMed:26318451, PubMed:29033321, PubMed:29970596). Specifically recognizes and binds N6-methyladenosine (m6A)-containing RNAs, a modification present at internal sites of mRNAs and some non-coding RNAs that plays a role in the efficiency of RNA processing and stability (PubMed:26318451, PubMed:29033321). Essential for ensuring a successful progression of the
>Addgene plasmid #236696 | pAAVLINK-EF1alpha-5' YTHDC2 | addgene full sequence | sequence record 476889 | Addgene NGS Result
GCGCTCCAGCGCGATATTGACTGCGATCTTCACCTCCTCATCAATGCGAATGTCCTTCAGCCCCTTGGCC
CGGCCGCCGCCCCCAGGGCCACAAGGCGAGGGGCCGCCGCCTCCGCCACCGCCAGGAGCCGGCTGCCGCG
GGGAGACGCTGCTCGGCCTGGAAGATCCAGCATAGTCAGGTACGTCATAAGGGTACATGGTGGCCGTACG
GTAGGCGCCGGTCACAGCTTGGATCTGTAACGGCGCAGAACAGAAAACGAAACAAAGACGTAGAGTTGAG
CAAGCAGGGTCAGGCAAAGCGTGGAGAGCCGGCTGAGTCTAGGTAGGCTCCAAGGGAGCGCCGGACAAAG
GCCCGGTCTCGACCTGAGCTTTAAACTTACCTAGACGGCGGACGCAGTTCAGGAGGCACCACAGGCGGGA
GGCGGCAGAACGCGACTCAACCGGCGTGGATGGCGGCCTCAGGTAGGGCGGCGGGCGCGTGAAGGAGAGA
TGCGAGCCCCTCGAAGCTTCAGCTGTGTTCTGGCGGCAAACCCGTTGCGAAAAAGAACGTTCACGGCGAC
TACTGCACTTATATACGGTTCTCCCCCACCCTCGGGAAAAAGGCGGAGCCAGTACACGACATCACTTTCC
CAGTTTACCCCGCGCCACCTTCTCTAGGCACCCGTTCAATTGCCGACCCCTCCCCCCAACTTCTCGGGGA
CTGTGGGCGATGTGCGCTCTGCCCACTGACGGGCACCGGAGCGATCGCAGATCCACGCGTGCGGCCGCAG
GAACCCCTAGTGATGGAGTTGGCCACTCCCTCTCTGCGCGCTCGCTCGCTCACTGAGGCCGGGCGACCAA
AGGTCGCCCGACGCCCGGGCGGCCTCAGTGAGCGAGCGAGCGCGCAGCTGCCTGCAGGACATGTGAGCAA
AAGGCCAGCAAAAGGCCAGGAACCGTAAAAAGGCCGCGTTGCTGGCGTTTTTCCATAGGCTCCGCCCCCC
TGACGAGCATCACAAAAATCGACGCTCAAGTCAGAGGTGGCGAAACCCGACAGGACTATAAAGATACCAG
GCGTTTCCCCCTGGAAGCTCCCTCGTGCGCTCTCCTGTTCCGACCCTGCCGCTTACCGGATACCTGTCCG
CCTTTCTCCCTTCGGGAAGCGTGGCGCTTTCTCATAGCTCACGCTGTAGGTATCTCAGTTCGGTGTAGGT
CGTTCGCTCCAAGCTGGGCTGTGTGCACGAACCCCCCGTTCAGCCCGACCGCTGCGCCTTATCCGGTAAC
TATCGTCTTGAGTCCAACCCGGTAAGACACGACTTATCGCCACTGGCAGCAGCCACTGGTAACAGGATTA
GCAGAGCGAGGTATGTAGGCGGTGCTACAGAGTTCTTGAAGTGGTGGCCTAACTACGGCTACACTAGAAG
AACAGTATTTGGTATCTGCGCTCTGCTGAAGCCAGTTACCTTCGGAAAAAGAGTTGGTAGCTCTTGATCC
GGCAAACAAACCACCGCTGGTAGCGGTGGTTTTTTTGTTTGCAAGCAGCAGATTACGCGCAGAAAAAAAG
GATCTCAAGAAGATCCTTTGATCTTTTCTACGGGGTCTGACGCTCAGTGGAACGAAAACTCACGTTAAGG
GATTTTGGTCATGAGATTATCAAAAAGGATCTTCACCTAGATCCTTTTAAATTAAAAATGAAGTTTTAAA
TCAATCTAAAGTATATATGAGTAAACTTGGTCTGACAGTTACCAATGCTTAATCAGTGAGGCACCTATCT
CAGCGATCTGTCTATTTCGTTCATCCATAGTTGCCTGACTCCCCGTCGTGTAGATAACTACGATACGGGA
GGGCTTACCATCTGGCCCCAGTGCTGCAATGATACCGCGAGACCCACGCTCACCGGCTCCAGATTTATCA
GCAATAAACCAGCCAGCCGGAAGGGCCGAGCGCAGAAGTGGTCCTGCAACTTTATCCGCCTCCATCCAGT
CTATTAATTGTTGCCGGGAAGCTAGAGTAAGTAGTTCGCCAGTTAATAGTTTGCGCAACGTTGTTGCCAT
TGCTACAGGCATCGTGGTGTCACGCTCGTCGTTTGGTATGGCTTCATTCAGCTCCGGTTCCCAACGATCA
AGGCGAGTTACATGATCCCCCATGTTGTGCAAAAAAGCGGTTAGCTCCTTCGGTCCTCCGATCGTTGTCA
GAAGTAAGTTGGCCGCAGTGTTATCACTCATGGTTATGGCAGCACTGCATAATTCTCTTACTGTCATGCC
ATCCGTAAGATGCTTTTCTGTGACTGGTGAGTACTCAACCAAGTCATTCTGAGAATAGTGTATGCGGCGA
CCGAGTTGCTCTTGCCCGGCGTCAATACGGGATAATACCGCGCCACATAGCAGAACTTTAAAAGTGCTCA
TCATTGGAAAACGTTCTTCGGGGCGAAAACTCTCAAGGATCTTACCGCTGTTGAGATCCAGTTCGATGTA
ACCCACTCGTGCACCCAACTGATCTTCAGCATCTTTTACTTTCACCAGCGTTTCTGGGTGAGCAAAAACA
GGAAGGCAAAATGCCGCAAAAAAGGGAATAAGGGCGACACGGAAATGTTGAATACTCATACTCTTCCTTT
TTCAATATTATTGAAGCATTTATCAGGGTTATTGTCTCATGAGCGGATACATATTTGAATGTATTTAGAA
AAATAAACAAATAGGGGTTCCGCGCACATTTCCCCGAAAAGTGCCACCTGACGTCTAAGAAACCATTATT
ATCATGACATTAACCTATAAAAATAGGCGTATCACGAGGCCCTTTCGTCTCGCGCGTTTCGGTGATGACG
GTGAAAACCTCTGACACATGCAGCTCCCGGAGACGGTCACAGCTTGTCTGTAAGCGGATGCCGGGAGCAG
ACAAGCCCGTCAGGGCGCGTCAGCGGGTGTTGGCGGGTGTCGGGGCTGGCTTAACTATGCGGCATCAGAG
CAGATTGTACTGAGAGTGCACCATAAAATTGTAAACGTTAATATTTTGTTAAAATTCGCGTTAAATTTTT
GTTAAATCAGCTCATTTTTTAACCAATAGACCGAAATCGGCAAAATCCCTTATAAATCAAAAGAATAGCC
CGAGATAGAGT
[37 nt withheld, positions 3092-3128]
AAAGAACGTGGACTCCAACGTCAAAGG
[141 nt withheld, positions 3156-3296]
G
[46 nt withheld, positions 3298-3343]
A
[95 nt withheld, positions 3345-3439]
TATGCGGTGTGAAATACCGCACAGATGCGTAAGGAGAAAATACCGCATCAGGCGCCCCTGCAGGCAGCTG
CGCGCTCGCTCGCTCACTGAGGCCGCCCGGGCAAAGCCCGGGCGTCGGGCGACCTTTGGTCGCCCGGCCT
CAGTGAGCGAGCGAGCGCGCAGAGAGGGAGTGGCCAACTCCATCACTAGGGGTTCCTGCGGCCGCTCGGT
CCGCACGTGCCACACCGGTCTCCATAACTTAATAACTTCGTATAAAGTATCCTATACGAATAATAGCTTA
TTGGTCTCCTTAAACCTGTCTTGTAACCTTGATACTTACCTGCCCTGCCTTTCCGCTGTATGGCACTAGC
TTTGGAAATCCATACCATTTTTAACATTGTAACAAAATTCAGAGCATCAAAGGATTTCTCTTTCACCTTA
CCAGAATCAATAACAAAGACAACATCATTGACTGTGATGCTGGTTTCAGCAATATTGGTGGAAAGAATTA
TTTTTCGAACACCTGCAGGTGGGTTTTTTAATACTTTCTTTTGATCGGATGTTTGCATATTTGAATGAAG
CATAAAGACTTGGTATCTATGTGTACTGTCAGCAAACCGCTTGTCATCAAACAGGATGCGATCTCTCAGT
CCAACAATTTCGTCATATCCAGGCAGAAAAATTAGTACTGCACCAGCATCACAACTATGGCAGATATTGT
ATAGAAGATGCATGATCAAATCCAAGTCTACTTTTTCATCATCGAAACTATGATGATAAGCTTCCAGGAG
CTCTCTGTCTTCAGCACTGAGGTCACTTCCATTTGTTTGAACCAGAGAACTTTCATCTAGATTTCCAAAT
TCCAGTGTAGCACTGTAAGATTCTAGAAGATCCACAATTTCAGTCTGCCCAAAGTGTTTAGCCCAATCCA
ATGCCATCCAGCCATTTGATGCTTTACTATGGACATTGGCTCCCATACTGATTAACTGTTCTACTTGACT
TGCAAAGCCACGTCCTGCAGCAACCATCAGAGCTGTTGCACTGGTTTCACTATGTCTGTAATCAACACTA
ACATTTTCAGTTAAAATGAGATGAAAGACCTGAGCAAAGGCATCAATATCTTTATGTAGCCATATATCAG
AAAGGCAAGCATCCATTTCCTTTATTAACCATGGTTCAAGGCAATTCACATCTTTTTCAGTCAGCTGACT
GAAGACAGCATCACCACCATCATCCAGTAAGTCATACTCATCAGTCACATTTAGAACAGTTCTCTGCCTC
TGAGATTCAGGCTTGAAACTATTTTCTTGAGCTGAGTACCATTCTGTAAGTGTGGTTTGTTGTTTCTCTT
CTTGCTGTTTTTCCTTTTTATATTTTAACATTTCTTTGTTTGTATATCCAGTTGTTCTTAAAATATCTTC
CAGAAACATTTCTTTTACTTCAAATGGTCTTCCCTGTATATATATCACTGGACAACTTCCAAAATATCTT
ATAAAGAGATTTACATCCAAGGCAGCACTAGAAAGAATTAGTTTCAAAGTTGGGTGCTTTTGCAACAAAT
CTCTTAACTTTGTAAGTAAAAAATCACTAAATCGATCCCTTTCATGCACTTCATCCACGATAACATGTGT
CACAGTCGACAACGTACTATCTCCTGCCATCAATGTACGAAGCAATACCCCATTAGTACAAAATGTCAGA
AGTGTCTTTGGAGAAACCCTGCTTTCTAATCGGATCTGATAACCAATTGTTTGACCAATCCTTTCCCGTC
TCTCTGCGGCAACTCTTTCAGCCACAGCGATAGCTGCCAATCGTCTTGGTTGAGTACAAAATATACGGCA
GGGGATACCATTTTTAAAGCAATCATCTAAAAGGAACTGAGGAATCTGTGTGGTCTTTCCAGACCCAGTT
TCTCCTACAATCAAAACTACTTTATTTTCCTTAATTATTTTAACAATTTCTTCCTGTTTCTCAAACACTG
GTAAAGACTGCCTAAAAGAATCAAATTCGGATTCTCCTCTTTTCACTGGAATCTGAGGTATGCCATTGTT
GAGTCGCCCACTTGTCTTGCTCATTTCCCGGTTTTCAGCTTCAACTGCAAACACATTTCCTCTTTCTGTT
TTAGGCAGAAGTTCTGTACGCTCTTTATTGGTGACAGGAAATCTTTGAATTAGGCTCCTAACAGCATGTT
TTGTATTATGAGTCAAATTACAGGTCATCATTGCATGAGCTGTTTCTGATCCATCTTTCTTCTTCACAGT
TAGGTATCTATTTGCTCCCTTTCCTTTACTTTTAGAGACCAAACCAAGAGACTGACTGAGTCGATGAATA
AAGGCTCTTTCAGTACTGGTCAAAGAAGAAGGAAATTCCATTTCTCTCTGGTCCCCGTATCGGAA
